Addgene plasmid #195214: pDA313
Purpose: Expression of superfolder GFP (sfGFP) by a hybrid T7 promoter with tetO.
Depositing lab: Rahul Sarpeshkar. Depositing organization: Dartmouth College and Medical School. Publication: Rapid modeling of experimental molecular kinetics with simple electronic circuits instead of with complex differential equations. Deng Y, Beahm DR, Ran X, Riley TG, Sarpeshkar R. Front Bioeng Biotechnol. 2022 Sep 28;10:947508. doi: 10.3389/fbioe.2022.947508. eCollection 2022. PubMed 36246369.
Backbone
  Vector backbone: pUC19
  Total vector size (bp): 3520
  Vector type: Bacterial Expression
Growth in bacteria
  Bacterial resistance: Ampicillin, 100 μg/mL
  Growth temperature: 37°C
  Growth strain: DH5alpha
  Copy number: High Copy
Gene/Insert
  Gene/Insert name: sfGFP with tetO and a hairpin
  Species: Synthetic
  Insert size (bp): 809
  Promoter: T7
  Cloning method: Gibson Cloning
  Sequencing primers: 5′ TTGGCCGATTCATTAATGCAGG; 3′ GCCCCAAGGGGTTATGCTAG
Terms and licenses: Academic/Nonprofit Terms; Industry Terms: Not Available to Industry
How to cite: pDA313 was a gift from Rahul Sarpeshkar (Addgene plasmid # 195214 ; http://n2t.net/addgene:195214 ; RRID:Addgene_195214)
