[The description below was written by a language model from this plasmid's Addgene catalogue record and pLannotate feature annotations shown in this document.]
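Description:
pDA313 is a 3,520 bp bacterial expression plasmid built on a pUC19 backbone by Gibson assembly. It replicates in E. coli at high copy number from the ColE1/pUC-type origin and is selected with ampicillin through the β-lactamase gene driven by its own bla promoter. The feature table also shows an f1 phage origin, which can support single-stranded DNA production with helper phage. Short fragments annotated as an RSF origin, lacI, lacZα and a T7 gene 10-derived solubility tag are also present. These are only tens of bases long and are most plausibly non-functional remnants carried over from the source vectors used in assembly rather than working parts.

The payload is a synthetic 809 bp insert described as sfGFP with tetO and a hairpin. A T7 promoter is followed almost immediately by a short segment that the annotation software matched to part of a Tet-responsive promoter. This corresponds to the tet operator of the hybrid promoter named in the catalogue entry. Downstream lies the superfolder GFP coding sequence, a rapidly maturing green fluorescent reporter, and transcription ends at a T7 terminator. The hairpin named in the insert is not separately annotated, so its position and role are not stated.

In this arrangement, transcription depends on T7 RNA polymerase, and TetR binding at the operator would be expected to repress it, with relief by a tetracycline-class inducer. No TetR or T7 polymerase gene is annotated on the plasmid, so both must come from the host or reaction system. The construct serves as a fluorescent readout of regulated T7 transcription and is associated with work on modelling molecular kinetics with electronic circuits.
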