Features (pLannotate 1.2.2; 12 found; start..end, strand, type, name):
      7..115     +  rep_origin     RSF ori (fragment): Plasmids containing the RSF 1030 origin of replication can be propagated in E. coli cells that contain additional plasmids with compatible origins.
    117..170     +  CDS            lacI (fragment): lac repressor; lacI; The lac repressor binds to the lac operator to inhibit transcription in E. coli. This inhibition can be relieved by adding lactose or isopropyl-β-D-thiogalactopyranoside (IPTG).
    190..208     +  promoter       T7 promoter: promoter for bacteriophage T7 RNA polymerase
    212..234     +  promoter       tight TRE promoter (fragment): Tet-responsive promoter PTight, consisting of seven tet operator sequences followed by the minimal CMV promoter
    300..1013    +  CDS            Superfolder GFP: Superfolder GFP is a basic (constitutively fluorescent) green fluorescent protein published in 2005, derived from Aequorea victoria. It is reported to be a very rapidly-maturing weak dimer.
   1048..1097    +  CDS            SET1 (fragment): solubility-enhancement tag derived from T7 phage gene 10B
   1105..1152    +  terminator     T7 terminator: transcription terminator for bacteriophage T7 RNA polymerase
   1178..1244    +  CDS            lacZα (fragment): LacZα fragment of β-galactosidase; lacZ fragment
   1249..1677    +  rep_origin     f1 ori (sequence partly withheld): f1 bacteriophage origin of replication; arrow indicates direction of (+) strand synthesis
   1730..1834    +  promoter       AmpR promoter: bla
   1835..2695    +  CDS            AmpR: β-lactamase; bla; confers resistance to ampicillin, carbenicillin, and related antibiotics
   2866..3454    +  rep_origin     ori: high-copy-number ColE1/pMB1/pBR322/pUC origin of replication
>Addgene plasmid #195214 | pDA313 | addgene full sequence | sequence record 383080 | Addgene NGS Result
CCTGCGTTATCCCCTGATTCTGTGGATAACCGTATTACCGCCTTTGAGTGAGCTGATACCGCTCGCCGCA
GCCGAACGACCGAGCGCAGCGAGTCAGTGAGCGAGGAAGCGGAAGAGCGCCCAATACGCAAACCGCCTCT
CCCCGCGCGTTGGCCGATTCATTAATGCAGGATCTCGATCCCGCGAAATTAATACGACTCACTATAGGAG
GTCCCTATCAGTGATAGAGAACGTCGACTCTCGAGTGAGATTGTTGACGGTACCGTATTTTACGGGAAGA
TTACATAAGGAGGTTTGTAATGAGCAAAGGAGAAGAACTTTTCACTGGAGTTGTCCCAATTCTTGTTGAA
TTAGATGGTGATGTTAATGGGCACAAATTTTCTGTCCGTGGAGAGGGTGAAGGTGATGCTACAAACGGAA
AACTCACCCTTAAATTTATTTGCACTACTGGAAAACTACCTGTTCCGTGGCCAACACTTGTCACTACTCT
GACCTATGGTGTTCAATGCTTTTCCCGTTATCCGGATCACATGAAACGGCATGACTTTTTCAAGAGTGCC
ATGCCCGAAGGTTATGTACAGGAACGCACTATATCTTTCAAAGATGACGGGACCTACAAGACGCGTGCTG
AAGTCAAGTTTGAAGGTGATACCCTTGTTAATCGTATCGAGTTAAAGGGTATTGATTTTAAAGAAGATGG
AAACATTCTTGGACACAAACTCGAGTACAACTTTAACTCACACAATGTATACATCACGGCAGACAAACAA
AAGAATGGAATCAAAGCTAACTTCAAAATTCGCCACAACGTTGAAGATGGTTCCGTTCAACTAGCAGACC
ATTATCAACAAAATACTCCAATTGGCGATGGCCCTGTCCTTTTACCAGACAACCATTACCTGTCGACACA
ATCTGTCCTTTCGAAAGATCCCAACGAAAAGCGTGACCACATGGTCCTTCTTGAGTTTGTAACTGCTGCT
GGGATTACACATGGCATGGATGAGCTCTACAAATAAAGGTAAGATCTAGAATTCGAAGCTTGATCCGGCT
GCTAACAAAGCCCGAAAGGAAGCTGAGTTGGCTGCTGCCACCGCTGAGCAATAACTAGCATAACCCCTTG
GGGCCTCTAAACGGGTCTTGAGGGGTTTTTTGCTGAAAGGAGGAACTATATCCGGATCTGGCGTAATAGC
GAAGAGGCCCGCACCGATCGCCCTTCCCAACAGTTGCGCAGCCTGAATGGCGAATGGG
[124 nt withheld, positions 1249-1372]
C
[91 nt withheld, positions 1374-1464]
A
[49 nt withheld, positions 1466-1514]
CCTTTGACGTTGGAGTCCACGTTCTTT
[37 nt withheld, positions 1542-1578]
ACCCTATCTCGGTCTATTCTTTTGATTTATAAGGGATTTTGCCGATTTCGGCCTATTGGTTAAAAAATGA
GCTGATTTAACAAAAATTTAACGCGAATTTTAACAAAATATTAACGCTTACAATTTAGGTGGCACTTTTC
GGGGAAATGTGCGCGGAACCCCTATTTGTTTATTTTTCTAAATACATTCAAATATGTATCCGCTCATGAG
ACAATAACCCTGATAAATGCTTCAATAATATTGAAAAAGGAAGAGTATGAGTATTCAACATTTCCGTGTC
GCCCTTATTCCCTTTTTTGCGGCATTTTGCCTTCCTGTTTTTGCTCACCCAGAAACGCTGGTGAAAGTAA
AAGATGCTGAAGATCAGTTGGGTGCACGAGTGGGTTACATCGAACTGGATCTCAACAGCGGTAAGATCCT
TGAGAGTTTTCGCCCCGAAGAACGTTTTCCAATGATGAGCACTTTTAAAGTTCTGCTATGTGGCGCGGTA
TTATCCCGTATTGACGCCGGGCAAGAGCAACTCGGTCGCCGCATACACTATTCTCAGAATGACTTGGTTG
AGTACTCACCAGTCACAGAAAAGCATCTTACGGATGGCATGACAGTAAGAGAATTATGCAGTGCTGCCAT
AACCATGAGTGATAACACTGCGGCCAACTTACTTCTGACAACGATCGGAGGACCGAAGGAGCTAACCGCT
TTTTTGCACAACATGGGGGATCATGTAACTCGCCTTGATCGTTGGGAACCGGAGCTGAATGAAGCCATAC
CAAACGACGAGCGTGACACCACGATGCCTGTAGCAATGGCAACAACGTTGCGCAAACTATTAACTGGCGA
ACTACTTACTCTAGCTTCCCGGCAACAATTAATAGACTGGATGGAGGCGGATAAAGTTGCAGGACCACTT
CTGCGCTCGGCCCTTCCGGCTGGCTGGTTTATTGCTGATAAATCTGGAGCCGGTGAGCGTGGGTCTCGCG
GTATCATTGCAGCACTGGGGCCAGATGGTAAGCCCTCCCGTATCGTAGTTATCTACACGACGGGGAGTCA
GGCAACTATGGATGAACGAAATAGACAGATCGCTGAGATAGGTGCCTCACTGATTAAGCATTGGTAACTG
TCAGACCAAGTTTACTCATATATACTTTAGATTGATTTAAAACTTCATTTTTAATTTAAAAGGATCTAGG
TGAAGATCCTTTTTGATAATCTCATGACCAAAATCCCTTAACGTGAGTTTTCGTTCCACTGAGCGTCAGA
CCCCGTAGAAAAGATCAAAGGATCTTCTTGAGATCCTTTTTTTCTGCGCGTAATCTGCTGCTTGCAAACA
AAAAAACCACCGCTACCAGCGGTGGTTTGTTTGCCGGATCAAGAGCTACCAACTCTTTTTCCGAAGGTAA
CTGGCTTCAGCAGAGCGCAGATACCAAATACTGTTCTTCTAGTGTAGCCGTAGTTAGGCCACCACTTCAA
GAACTCTGTAGCACCGCCTACATACCTCGCTCTGCTAATCCTGTTACCAGTGGCTGCTGCCAGTGGCGAT
AAGTCGTGTCTTACCGGGTTGGACTCAAGACGATAGTTACCGGATAAGGCGCAGCGGTCGGGCTGAACGG
GGGGTTCGTGCACACAGCCCAGCTTGGAGCGAACGACCTACACCGAACTGAGATACCTACAGCGTGAGCT
ATGAGAAAGCGCCACGCTTCCCGAAGGGAGAAAGGCGGACAGGTATCCGGTAAGCGGCAGGGTCGGAACA
GGAGAGCGCACGAGGGAGCTTCCAGGGGGAAACGCCTGGTATCTTTATAGTCCTGTCGGGTTTCGCCACC
TCTGACTTGAGCGTCGATTTTTGTGATGCTCGTCAGGGGGGCGGAGCCTATGGAAAAACGCCAGCAACGC
GGCCTTTTTACGGTTCCTGGCCTTTTGCTGGCCTTTTGCTCACATGTTCTTT
